Addgene plasmid #19127: CD44S pBabe-puro
Depositing lab: Bob Weinberg. Depositing organization: Whitehead Institute for Biomedical Research. Publication: Growth-inhibitory and tumor- suppressive functions of p53 depend on its repression of CD44 expression. Godar S, Ince TA, Bell GW, Feldser D, Donaher JL, Bergh J, Liu A, Miu K, Watnick RS, Reinhardt F, McAllister SS, Jacks T, Weinberg RA. Cell. 2008 Jul 11. 134(1):62-73. 10.1016/j.cell.2008.06.006 PubMed 18614011.
Backbone
  Vector backbone: pBABE-puro
  Backbone size w/o insert (bp): 5169
  Vector type: Mammalian Expression, Retroviral
  Selectable markers: Puromycin
Growth in bacteria
  Bacterial resistance: Ampicillin, 100 μg/mL
  Growth temperature: 37°C
  Growth strain: Stbl3
  Growth instructions: Use Stbl3 or HB101 to reduce chance of recombination.
  Copy number: High Copy
Gene/Insert
  Gene/Insert name: CD44 standard (alt name: CDW44, CSPG8, ECMR-III, HCELL, IN, LHR, MC56, MDU2, MDU3, MGC10468, MIC4, MUTCH-I, Pgp1)
  Species: H. sapiens (human)
  Insert size (bp): 1300
  Entrez Gene: CD44 (a.k.a. CDW44, CSPG8, ECM-III, ECMR-III, H-CAM, HCELL, HUTCH-1, HUTCH-I, Hermes-1, IN, LHR, MC56, MDU2, MDU3, MIC4, Pgp1)
  Cloning method: Restriction Enzyme; 5′ cloning site SalI (destroyed during cloning); 3′ cloning site SalI (destroyed during cloning)
  Sequencing primers: 5′ pBABE 5'; 3′ pBABE 3'
Terms and licenses: Academic/Nonprofit Terms; Industry Terms: Not Available to Industry
Depositor comments: Human CD44 cDNA,standard form no variable exons. CD44 protein is stably expressed in BPEC-T cells.
How to cite: CD44S pBabe-puro was a gift from Bob Weinberg (Addgene plasmid # 19127 ; http://n2t.net/addgene:19127 ; RRID:Addgene_19127)
