[The description below was written by a language model from this plasmid's Addgene catalogue record and the feature table of its GenBank file.]
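Description:
CD44S pBabe-puro is a Moloney murine leukemia virus (MMLV)-based retroviral expression vector that carries the human CD44 standard isoform, the cDNA lacking all variable exons, in the pBABE-puro backbone. The full construct is 6,482 bp. In bacteria it replicates from a high-copy ColE1/pUC-type origin and is selected with ampicillin through the bla gene. The record notes that recombination-deficient strains are preferred, which reflects the risk of recombination between the two directly repeated LTRs.

The retroviral cassette is bounded by two MMLV long terminal repeats. Downstream of the 5′ LTR lie the Psi packaging signal and a truncated gag fragment lacking its start codon, which together support efficient encapsidation of the vector RNA when gag, pol and env are supplied in trans by a packaging cell line. The roughly 1.3 kb CD44 insert was cloned into the SalI site, which was destroyed at both ends. It is not annotated in the feature table, but it corresponds to the unannotated interval between the pBABE 5′ and pBABE 3′ sequencing primer sites. In this position it has no dedicated internal promoter and is transcribed from the 5′ LTR, as is standard for pBABE vectors. Downstream, an SV40 enhancer/early promoter, which includes the SV40 origin, drives puromycin N-acetyltransferase so that transduced mammalian cells can be selected with puromycin.

The construct is meant for producing retrovirus to obtain stable, integrated CD44S expression. The depositor reports stable CD44 protein expression in BPEC-T cells, and the associated work examined how p53's growth-inhibitory and tumor-suppressive functions depend on its repression of CD44.
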