LOCUS       Exported 6482 bp ds-DNA circular SYN 12-MAY-2021
DEFINITION  synthetic circular DNA
ACCESSION   .
VERSION     .
KEYWORDS    CD44S pBabe-puro
SOURCE      synthetic DNA construct
  ORGANISM  synthetic DNA construct
REFERENCE   1 (bases 1 to 6482)
  AUTHORS   Godar S, Ince TA, Bell GW, Feldser D, Donaher JL, Bergh J, Liu A,
            Miu K, Watnick RS, Reinhardt F, McAllister SS, Jacks T, Weinberg RA
  TITLE     Growth-inhibitory and tumor- suppressive functions of p53 depend on
            its repression of CD44 expression.
  JOURNAL   Cell. 2008 Jul 11. 134(1):62-73.
  PUBMED    18614011
REFERENCE   2 (bases 1 to 6482)
  AUTHORS   .
  TITLE     Direct Submission
  JOURNAL   Exported May 12, 2021 from SnapGene Server 1.1.58
            http://www.snapgene.com
FEATURES             Location/Qualifiers
     source          1..6482
                     /organism="synthetic DNA construct"
                     /mol_type="other DNA"
     CDS             complement(594..1454)
                     /codon_start=1
                     /gene="bla"
                     /product="beta-lactamase"
                     /label=AmpR
                     /note="confers resistance to ampicillin, carbenicillin, and
                     related antibiotics"
                     /translation="MSIQHFRVALIPFFAAFCLPVFAHPETLVKVKDAEDQLGARVGYI
                     ELDLNSGKILESFRPEERFPMMSTFKVLLCGAVLSRIDAGQEQLGRRIHYSQNDLVEYS
                     PVTEKHLTDGMTVRELCSAAITMSDNTAANLLLTTIGGPKELTAFLHNMGDHVTRLDRW
                     EPELNEAIPNDERDTTMPVAMATTLRKLLTGELLTLASRQQLIDWMEADKVAGPLLRSA
                     LPAGWFIADKSGAGERGSRGIIAALGPDGKPSRIVVIYTTGSQATMDERNRQIAEIGAS
                     LIKHW"
     primer_bind     1217..1236
                     /label=Amp-R
                     /note="Ampicillin resistance gene, reverse primer"
     promoter        complement(1455..1559)
                     /gene="bla"
                     /label=AmpR promoter
     LTR             1590..2059
                     /note="long terminal repeat from Moloney murine leukemia
                     virus"
     misc_feature    2124..2323
                     /label=MMLV Psi
                     /note="packaging signal of Moloney murine leukemia virus
                     (MMLV)"
     CDS             2524..2940
                     /label=gag (truncated)
                     /note="truncated Moloney murine leukemia virus (MMLV) gag
                     gene lacking the start codon"
     primer_bind     2870..2892
                     /label=pLXSN 5'
                     /note="Murine stem cell virus, forward primer. Also called
                     MSCV"
     primer_bind     2908..2924
                     /label=pBABE 5'
                     /note="Psi packaging signal, forward primer for pBABE
                     vectors"
     primer_bind     complement(4394..4414)
                     /label=pBABE 3'
                     /note="SV40 enhancer, reverse primer for pBABE vectors"
     promoter        4399..4728
                     /label=SV40 promoter
                     /note="SV40 enhancer and early promoter"
     rep_origin      4579..4714
                     /label=SV40 ori
                     /note="SV40 origin of replication"
     primer_bind     4641..4660
                     /label=SV40pro-F
                     /note="SV40 promoter/origin, forward primer"
     CDS             4738..5337
                     /codon_start=1
                     /gene="pac from Streptomyces alboniger"
                     /product="puromycin N-acetyltransferase"
                     /label=PuroR
                     /note="confers resistance to puromycin"
                     /translation="MTEYKPTVRLATRDDVPRAVRTLAAAFADYPATRHTVDPDRHIER
                     VTELQELFLTRVGLDIGKVWVADDGAAVAVWTTPESVEAGAVFAEIGPRMAELSGSRLA
                     AQQQMEGLLAPHRPKEPAWFLATVGVSPDHQGKGLGSAVVLPGVEAAERAGVPAFLETS
                     APRNLPFYERLGFTVTADVEVPEGPRTWCMTRKPGA"
     primer_bind     complement(4738..4757)
                     /label=Puro-R
                     /note="Puromycin resistance gene, reverse primer. Also
                     called puro-variant-R"
     primer_bind     5234..5254
                     /label=Puro-F
                     /note="Puromycin resistance gene, forward primer"
     LTR             5558..6027
                     /note="long terminal repeat from Moloney murine leukemia
                     virus"
     primer_bind     complement(6157..6174)
                     /label=L4440
                     /note="L4440 vector, forward primer"
     rep_origin      complement(6328..434)
                     /direction=LEFT
                     /label=ori
                     /note="high-copy-number ColE1/pMB1/pBR322/pUC origin of
                     replication"
     primer_bind     complement(6408..6427)
                     /label=pBR322ori-F
                     /note="pBR322 origin, forward primer"
ORIGIN
        1 tgtccgcctt tctcccttcg ggaagcgtgg cgctttctca tagctcacgc tgtaggtatc
       61 tcagttcggt gtaggtcgtt cgctccaagc tgggctgtgt gcacgaaccc cccgttcagc
      121 ccgaccgctg cgccttatcc ggtaactatc gtcttgagtc caacccggta agacacgact
      181 tatcgccact ggcagcagcc actggtaaca ggattagcag agcgaggtat gtaggcggtg
      241 ctacagagtt cttgaagtgg tggcctaact acggctacac tagaagaaca gtatttggta
      301 tctgcgctct gctgaagcca gttaccttcg gaaaaagagt tggtagctct tgatccggca
      361 aacaaaccac cgctggtagc ggtggttttt ttgtttgcaa gcagcagatt acgcgcagaa
      421 aaaaaggatc tcaagaagat cctttgatct tttctacggg gtctgacgct cagtggaacg
      481 aaaactcacg ttaagggatt ttggtcatga gattatcaaa aaggatcttc acctagatcc
      541 ttttgcggcc gcaaatcaat ctaaagtata tatgagtaaa cttggtctga cagttaccaa
      601 tgcttaatca gtgaggcacc tatctcagcg atctgtctat ttcgttcatc catagttgcc
      661 tgactccccg tcgtgtagat aactacgata cgggagggct taccatctgg ccccagtgct
      721 gcaatgatac cgcgagaccc acgctcaccg gctccagatt tatcagcaat aaaccagcca
      781 gccggaaggg ccgagcgcag aagtggtcct gcaactttat ccgcctccat ccagtctatt
      841 aattgttgcc gggaagctag agtaagtagt tcgccagtta atagtttgcg caacgttgtt
      901 gccattgcta caggcatcgt ggtgtcacgc tcgtcgtttg gtatggcttc attcagctcc
      961 ggttcccaac gatcaaggcg agttacatga tcccccatgt tgtgcaaaaa agcggttagc
     1021 tccttcggtc ctccgatcgt tgtcagaagt aagttggccg cagtgttatc actcatggtt
     1081 atggcagcac tgcataattc tcttactgtc atgccatccg taagatgctt ttctgtgact
     1141 ggtgagtact caaccaagtc attctgagaa tagtgtatgc ggcgaccgag ttgctcttgc
     1201 ccggcgtcaa tacgggataa taccgcgcca catagcagaa ctttaaaagt gctcatcatt
     1261 ggaaaacgtt cttcggggcg aaaactctca aggatcttac cgctgttgag atccagttcg
     1321 atgtaaccca ctcgtgcacc caactgatct tcagcatctt ttactttcac cagcgtttct
     1381 gggtgagcaa aaacaggaag gcaaaatgcc gcaaaaaagg gaataagggc gacacggaaa
     1441 tgttgaatac tcatactctt cctttttcaa tattattgaa gcatttatca gggttattgt
     1501 ctcatgagcg gatacatatt tgaatgtatt tagaaaaata aacaaatagg ggttccgcgc
     1561 acatttcccc gaaaagtgcc acctgcagcc tgaatatggg ccaaacagga tatctgtggt
     1621 aagcagttcc tgccccggct cagggccaag aacagatgga acagctgaat atgggccaaa
     1681 caggatatct gtggtaagca gttcctgccc cggctcaggg ccaagaacag atggtcccca
     1741 gatgcggtcc agccctcagc agtttctaga gaaccatcag atgtttccag ggtgccccaa
     1801 ggacctgaaa tgaccctgtg ccttatttga actaaccaat cagttcgctt ctcgcttctg
     1861 ttcgcgcgct tctgctcccc gagctcaata aaagagccca caacccctca ctcggggcgc
     1921 cagtcctccg attgactgag tcgcccgggt acccgtgtat ccaataaacc ctcttgcagt
     1981 tgcatccgac ttgtggtctc gctgttcctt gggagggtct cctctgagtg attgactacc
     2041 cgtcagcggg ggtctttcat ttgggggctc gtccgggatc gggagacccc tgcccaggga
     2101 ccaccgaccc accaccggga ggcaagctgg ccagcaactt atctgtgtct gtccgattgt
     2161 ctagtgtcta tgactgattt tatgcgcctg cgtcggtact agttagctaa ctagctctgt
     2221 atctggcgga cccgtggtgg aactgacgag ttctgaacac ccggccgcaa ccctgggaga
     2281 cgtcccaggg actttggggg ccgtttttgt ggcccgacct gaggaaggga gtcgatgtgg
     2341 aatccgaccc cgtcaggata tgtggttctg gtaggagacg agaacctaaa acagttcccg
     2401 cctccgtctg aatttttgct ttcggtttgg aaccgaagcc gcgcgtcttg tctgctgcag
     2461 cgctgcagca tcgttctgtg ttgtctctgt ctgactgtgt ttctgtattt gtctgaaaat
     2521 tagggccaga ctgttaccac tcccttaagt ttgaccttag gtcactggaa agatgtcgag
     2581 cggatcgctc acaaccagtc ggtagatgtc aagaagagac gttgggttac cttctgctct
     2641 gcagaatggc caacctttaa cgtcggatgg ccgcgagacg gcacctttaa ccgagacctc
     2701 atcacccagg ttaagatcaa ggtcttttca cctggcccgc atggacaccc agaccaggtc
     2761 ccctacatcg tgacctggga agccttggct tttgaccccc ctccctgggt caagcccttt
     2821 gtacacccta agcctccgcc tcctcttcct ccatccgccc cgtctctccc ccttgaacct
     2881 cctcgttcga ccccgcctcg atcctccctt tatccagccc tcactccttc tctaggcgcc
     2941 ggccggatcc cagtgtggtg gtacgtagga attcgccagc acagtggtcg agatccattg
     3001 tgctctaaag ccagcctctg ccaggttcgg tccgccatcc tcgtcccgtc ctccgccggc
     3061 ccctgccccg cgcccaggga tcctccagct cctttcgccc gcgccctccg ttcgctccgg
     3121 acaccatgga caagttttgg tggcacgcag cctggggact ctgcctcgtg ccgctgagcc
     3181 tggcgcagat cgatttgaat ataacctgcc gctttgcagg tgtattccac gtggagaaaa
     3241 atggtcgcta cagcatctct cggacggagg ccgctgacct ctgcaaggct ttcaatagca
     3301 ccttgcccac aatggcccag atggagaaag ctctgagcat cggatttgag acctgcaggt
     3361 atgggttcat agaagggcat gtggtgattc cccggatcca ccccaactcc atctgtgcag
     3421 caaacaacac aggggtgtac atcctcacat acaacacctc ccagtatgac acatattgct
     3481 tcaatgcttc agctccacct gaagaagatt gtacatcagt cacagacctg cccaatgcct
     3541 ttgatggacc aattaccata actattgtta accgtgatgg cacccgctat gtccagaaag
     3601 gagaatacag aacgaatcct gaagacatct accccagcaa ccctactgat gatgacgtga
     3661 gcagcggctc ctccagtgaa aggagcagca cttcaggagg ttacatcttt tacacctttt
     3721 ctactgtaca ccccatccca gacgaagaca gtccctggat caccgacagc acagacagaa
     3781 tccctgctac cagagaccaa gacacattcc accccagtgg ggggtcccat accactcatg
     3841 aatctgaatc agatggacac tcacatggga gtcaagaagg tggagcaaac acaacctctg
     3901 gtcctataag gacaccccaa attccagaat ggctgatcat cttggcatcc ctcttggcct
     3961 tggctttgat tcttgcagtt tgcattgcag tcaacagtcg aagaaggtgt gggcagaaga
     4021 aaaagctagt gatcaacagt ggcaatggag ctgtggagga cagaaagcca agtggactca
     4081 acggagaggc cagcaagtct caggaaatgg tgcatttggt gaacaaggag tcgtcagaaa
     4141 ctccagacca gtttatgaca gctgatgaga caaggaacct gcagaatgtg gacatgaaga
     4201 ttggggtgta acacctacac cattatcttg gaaagaaaca accgttgtaa acataaccat
     4261 tacagggagc tgggacactt aacagatgca atgtgctact gattgtttca ttgcgaatct
     4321 tttttagcat aaaattttct actctttttg ttaaaaaaaa aaaactttag agcacaatgg
     4381 atctcgaccc tgtggaatgt gtgtcagtta gggtgtggaa agtccccagg ctccccagca
     4441 ggcagaagta tgcaaagcat gcatctcaat tagtcagcaa ccaggtgtgg aaagtcccca
     4501 ggctccccag caggcagaag tatgcaaagc atgcatctca attagtcagc aaccatagtc
     4561 ccgcccctaa ctccgcccat cccgccccta actccgccca gttccgccca ttctccgccc
     4621 catggctgac taattttttt tatttatgca gaggccgagg ccgcctcggc ctctgagcta
     4681 ttccagaagt agtgaggagg cttttttgga ggcctaggct tttgcaaaaa gcttaccatg
     4741 accgagtaca agcccacggt gcgcctcgcc acccgcgacg acgtccccag ggccgtacgc
     4801 accctcgccg ccgcgttcgc cgactacccc gccacgcgcc acaccgtcga tccggaccgc
     4861 cacatcgagc gggtcaccga gctgcaagaa ctcttcctca cgcgcgtcgg gctcgacatc
     4921 ggcaaggtgt gggtcgcgga cgacggcgcc gcggtggcgg tctggaccac gccggagagc
     4981 gtcgaagcgg gggcggtgtt cgccgagatc ggcccgcgca tggccgagtt gagcggttcc
     5041 cggctggccg cgcagcaaca gatggaaggc ctcctggcgc cgcaccggcc caaggagccc
     5101 gcgtggttcc tggccaccgt cggcgtctcg cccgaccacc agggcaaggg tctgggcagc
     5161 gccgtcgtgc tccccggagt ggaggcggcc gagcgcgccg gggtgcccgc cttcctggag
     5221 acctccgcgc cccgcaacct ccccttctac gagcggctcg gcttcaccgt caccgccgac
     5281 gtcgaggtgc ccgaaggacc gcgcacctgg tgcatgaccc gcaagcccgg tgcctgacgc
     5341 ccgccccacg acccgcagcg cccgaccgaa aggagcgcac gaccccatgc atcgataaaa
     5401 taaaagattt tatttagtct ccagaaaaag gggggaatga aagaccccac ctgtaggttt
     5461 ggcaagctag cttaagtaac gccattttgc aaggcatgga aaaatacata actgagaata
     5521 gagaagttca gatcaaggtc aggaacagat ggaacagctg aatatgggcc aaacaggata
     5581 tctgtggtaa gcagttcctg ccccggctca gggccaagaa cagatggaac agctgaatat
     5641 gggccaaaca ggatatctgt ggtaagcagt tcctgccccg gctcagggcc aagaacagat
     5701 ggtccccaga tgcggtccag ccctcagcag tttctagaga accatcagat gtttccaggg
     5761 tgccccaagg acctgaaatg accctgtgcc ttatttgaac taaccaatca gttcgcttct
     5821 cgcttctgtt cgcgcgcttc tgctccccga gctcaataaa agagcccaca acccctcact
     5881 cggggcgcca gtcctccgat tgactgagtc gcccgggtac ccgtgtatcc aataaaccct
     5941 cttgcagttg catccgactt gtggtctcgc tgttccttgg gagggtctcc tctgagtgat
     6001 tgactacccg tcagcggggg tctttcacat gcagcatgta tcaaaattaa tttggttttt
     6061 tttcttaagt atttacatta aatggccata gttgcattaa tgaatcggcc aacgcgcggg
     6121 gagaggcggt ttgcgtattg ggcgctcttc cgcttcctcg ctcactgact cgctgcgctc
     6181 ggtcgttcgg ctgcggcgag cggtatcagc tcactcaaag gcggtaatac ggttatccac
     6241 agaatcaggg gataacgcag gaaagaacat gtgagcaaaa ggccagcaaa aggccaggaa
     6301 ccgtaaaaag gccgcgttgc tggcgttttt ccataggctc cgcccccctg acgagcatca
     6361 caaaaatcga cgctcaagtc agaggtggcg aaacccgaca ggactataaa gataccaggc
     6421 gtttccccct ggaagctccc tcgtgcgctc tcctgttccg accctgccgc ttaccggata
     6481 cc
//
