>Addgene plasmid #19127 | CD44S pBabe-puro | addgene partial sequence | sequence record 123506 | pBABE5 5'-CTTTATCCAGCCCTCAC-3'
TAGGAATTCGCCAGCACAGTGGTCGAGATCCATTGTGCTCTAAAGCCAGCCTCTGCCAGGTTCGGTCCGC
CATCCTCGTCCCGTCCTCCGCCGGCCCCTGCCCCGCGCCCAGGGATCCTCCAGCTCCTTTCGCCCGCGCC
CTCCGTTCGCTCCGGACACCATGGACAAGTTTTGGTGGCACGCAGCCTGGGGACTCTGCCTCGTGCCGCT
GAGCCTGGCGCAGATCGATTTGAATATAACCTGCCGCTTTGCAGGTGTATTCCACGTGGAGAAAAATGGT
CGCTACAGCATCTCTCGGACGGAGGCCGCTGACCTCTGCAAGGCTTTCAATAGCACCTTGCCCACAATGG
CCCAGATGGAGAAAGCTCTGAGCATCGGATTTGAGACCTGCAGGTATGGGTTCATAGAAGGGCATGTGGT
GATTCCCCGGATCCACCCCAACTCCATCTGTGCAGCAAACAACACAGGGGTGTACATCCTCACATACAAC
ACCTCCCAGTATGACACATATTGCTTCAATGCTTCAGCTCCACCTGAAGAAGATTGTACATCAGTCACAG
ACCTGCCCAATGCCTTTGATGGACCAATTACCATAACTATTGTTAACCGTGATGGCACCCGCTATGTCCA
GAAAGGAGAATACAGAACGAATCCTGAAGACATCTACCCCAGCAACCCTACTGATGATGACGTGAGCAGC
GGCTCCTCCAGTGAAAGGAGCAGCACTTCAGGAGGTTACATCTTTTACACCTTTTCTACTG
