>Addgene plasmid #19127 | CD44S pBabe-puro | addgene partial sequence | sequence record 123507 | pBABE3 5'-ACCCTAACTGACACACATTCC-3'
AGTTTTTTTTTTTTAACAAAAAGAGTAGAAAATTTTATGCTAAAAAAGATTCGCAATGAAACAATCAGTA
GCACATTGCATCTGTTAAGTGTCCCAGCTCCCTGTAATGGTTATGTTTACAACGGTTGTTTCTTTCCAAG
ATAATGGTGTAGGTGTTACACCCCAATCTTCATGTCCACATTCTGCAGGTTCCTTGTCTCATCAGCTGTC
ATAAACTGGTCTGGAGTTTCTGACGACTCCTTGTTCACCAAATGCACCATTTCCTGAGACTTGCTGGCCT
CTCCGTTGAGTCCACTTGGCTTTCTGTCCTCCACAGCTCCATTGCCACTGTTGATCACTAGCTTTTTCTT
CTGCCCACACCTTCTTCGACTGTTGACTGCAATGCAAACTGCAAGAATCAAAGCCAAGGCCAAGAGGGAT
GCCAAGATGATCAGCCATTCTGGAATTTGGGGTGTCCTTATAGGACCAGAGGTTGTGTTTGCTCCACCTT
CTTGACTCCCATGTGAGTGTCCATCTGATTCAGATTCATGAGTGGTATGGGACCCCCCACTGGGGTGGAA
TGTGTCTTGGTCTCTGGTAGCAGGGATTCTGTCTGTGCTGTCGGTGATCCAGGGACTGTCTTCGTCTGGG
ATGGGGTGTACAGTAGAAAAGGTGTAAAAGATGTAACCTCCTGAAGTGCTGCTCCTTTCACTGGAGGAGC
CGCTGCTCACGTCATCATCAGTAGGGTTGCTGGGGTAGATGTCTTCAGGATTCGTTCTGTATTCTCCTTT
CTGGACATAGCGGGTGCCATCACGGTTAACAATAGTTATGGTAATTGGTCCATCAAAGG
